>Addgene plasmid #197575 | pALS2-sfGFP WT | addgene full sequence | sequence record 396574 | Addgene NGS Result
CACAGATGTAGGTGTTCCACAGGGTAGCCAGCAGCATCCTGCGATGCAGATCCGGAACATAATGGTGCAG
GGCGCTTGTTTCGGCGTGGGTATGGTGGCAGGCCCCGTGGCCGGGGGACTGTTGGGCGCTGCCGGCACCT
GTCCTACGAGTTGCATGATAAAGAAGACAGTCATAAGTGCGGCGACGATAGTCATGCCCCGCGCCCACCG
GAAGGAGCTACCGGCAGCGGTGCGGACTGTTGTAACTCAGAATAAGAAATGAGGCCGCTCATGGCGTTCT
GTTGCCCGTCTCACTGGTGAAAAGAAAAACAACCCTGGCGCCGCTTCTTTGAGCGAACGATCAAAAATAA
GTGGCGCCCCATCAAAAAAATATTCTCAACATAAAAAACTTTGTGTAATACTTGTAACGCTAGATCTGGG
GGACGGTCCGGCGACCAGCGGGTCTCTAAAACCTAGCATAGCGGGGTTCGACACCCCGGTCTCTCGCCAA
CTAGTATCCTTAGCGAAAGCTAAGGATTTTTTTTAAGCTTGGCACTGGCCGTCGTTTTACAACGTCGTGA
CTGGGAAAACCCTGGCGTTACCCAACTTAATCGCCTTGCAGCACATCCCCCTTTCGCCAGACGCTCTCCC
TTATGCGACTCCTGCATTAGGAAGCAGCCCAGTAGTAGGTTGAGGCCGTTGAGCACCGCCGCCGCAAGGA
ATGGTGCATGCAAGGAGCCCGAGATGCGCCGCGTGCGGCTGCTGGAGATGGCGGACGCGATGGATATGTT
CTGGCGGCCGCATAATGCTTAAGTCGAACAGAAAGTAATCGTATTGTACACGGCCGCATAATCGAAATTA
AATTGGATATCGGCAGGCCACGCGATCGCTGACGTCGGTACCCTCGAGTCTGGTAAAGAAACCGCTGCTG
CGAAATTTGAACGCCAGCACATGGACTCGTCTACTAGCGCAGCTTAATTAACCTAGGCTGCTGCCACCGC
TGAGCAATAACTAGCATAACCCCTTGGGGCCTCTAAACGGGTCTTGAGGGGTTTTTTGCTGAAACCTCAG
GCATTTGAGAAGCACACGGTCACACTGCTTCCGGTAGTCAATAAACCGGTAAACCAGCAATAGACATAAG
CGGCTATTTAACGACCCTGCCCTGAACCGACGACCGGGTCATCGTGGCCGGATCTTGCGGCCCCTCGGCT
TGAACGAATTGTTAGACATTATTTGCCGACTACCTTGGTGATCTCGCCTTTCACGTAGTGGACAAATTCT
TCCAACTGATCTGCGCGCGAGGCCAAGCGATCTTCTTCTTGTCCAAGATAAGCCTGTCTAGCTTCAAGTA
TGACGGGCTGATACTGGGCCGGCAGGCGCTCCATTGCCCAGTCGGCAGCGACATCCTTCGGCGCGATTTT
GCCGGTTACTGCGCTGTACCAAATGCGGGACAACGTAAGCACTACATTTCGCTCATCGCCAGCCCAGTCG
GGCGGCGAGTTCCATAGCGTTAAGGTTTCATTTAGCGCCTCAAATAGATCCTGTTCAGGAACCGGATCAA
AGAGTTCCTCCGCCGCTGGACCTACCAAGGCAACGCTATGTTCTCTTGCTTTTGTCAGCAAGATAGCCAG
ATCAATGTCGATCGTGGCTGGCTCGAAGATACCTGCAAGAATGTCATTGCGCTGCCATTCTCCAAATTGC
AGTTCGCGCTTAGCTGGATAACGCCACGGAATGATGTCGTCGTGCACAACAATGGTGACTTCTACAGCGC
GGAGAATCTCGCTCTCTCCAGGGGAAGCCGAAGTTTCCAAAAGGTCGTTGATCAAAGCTCGCCGCGTTGT
TTCATCAAGCCTTACGGTCACCGTAACCAGCAAATCAATATCACTGTGTGGCTTCAGGCCGCCATCCACT
GCGGAGCCGTACAAATGTACGGCCAGCAACGTCGGTTCGAGATGGCGCTCGATGACGCCAACTACCTCTG
ATAGTTGAGTCGATACTTCGGCGATCACCGCTTCCCTCATACTCTTCCTTTTTCAATATTATTGAAGCAT
TTATCAGGGTTATTGTCTCATGAGCGGATACATATTTGAATGTATTTAGAAAAATAAACAAATAGCTAGC
CGCTTCCTCGCTCACTGACTCGCTACGCTCGGTCGTTCGACTGCGGCGAGCGGAAATGGCTTACGAACGG
GGCGGAGATTTCCTGGAAGATGCCAGGAAGATACTTAACAGGGAAGTGAGAGGGCCGCGGCAAAGCCGTT
TTTCCATAGGCTCCGCCCCCCTGACAAGCATCACGAAATCTGACGCTCAAATCAGTGGTGGCGAAACCCG
ACAGGACTATAAAGATACCAGGCGTTTCCCCCTGGCGGCTCCCTCGTGCGCTCTCCTGTTCCTGCCTTTC
GGTTTACCGGTGTCATTCCGCTGTTATGGCCGCGTTTGTCTCATTCCACGCCTGACACTCAGTTCCGGGT
AGGCAGTTCGCTCCAAGCTGGACTGTATGCACGAACCCCCCGTTCAGTCCGACCGCTGCGCCTTATCCGG
TAACTATCGTCTTGAGTCCAACCCGGAAAGACATGCAAAAGCACCACTGGCAGCAGCCACTGGTAATTGA
TTTAGAGGAGTTAGTCTTGAAGTCATGCGCCGGTTAAGGCTAAACTGAAAGGACAAGTTTTGGTGACTGC
GCTCCTCCAAGCCAGTTACCTCGGTTCAAAGAGTTGGTAGCTCAGAGAACCTTCGAAAAACCGCCCTGCA
AGGCGGTTTTTTCGTTTTCAGAGCAAGAGATTACGCGCAGACCAAAACGATCTCAAGAAGATCATCTTAT
TAATCAGATAAAATATTTCTAGATTTCAGTGCAATTTATCTCTTCAAATGTAGCACCTGAAGTCAGCCCC
ATACGATATAAGTTGTAATTCTCATGTTAGTCATGCCCCGCGCCCAGGATCTCACCGTCATCACCGAAAC
GCGCGAGGCAGCAGATCAATTCGCGCGCGAAGGCGAAGCGGCATGCATAATGTGCCTGTCAAATGGACGA
AGCAGGGATTCTGCAAACCCTATGCTACTCCGTCAAGCCGTCAATTGTCTGATTCGTTACCAATTATGAC
AACTTGACGGCTACATCATTCACTTTTTCTTCACAACCGGCACGGAACTCGCTCGGGCTGGCCCCGGTGC
ATTTTTTAAATACCCGCGAGAAATAGAGTTGATCGTCAAAACCAACATTGCGACCGACGGTGGCGATAGG
CATCCGGGTGGTGCTCAAAAGCAGCTTCGCCTGGCTGATACGTTGGTCCTCGCGCCAGCTTAAGACGCTA
ATCCCTAACTGCTGGCGGAAAAGATGTGACAGACGCGACGGCGACAAGCAAACATGCTGTGCGACGCTGG
CGATATCAAAATTGCTGTCTGCCAGGTGATCGCTGATGTACTGACAAGCCTCGCGTACCCGATTATCCAT
CGGTGGATGGAGCGACTCGTTAATCGCTTCCATGCGCCGCAGTAACAATTGCTCAAGCAGATTTATCGCC
AGCAGCTCCGAATAGCGCCCTTCCCCTTGCCCGGCGTTAATGATTTGCCCAAACAGGTCGCTGAAATGCG
GCTGGTGCGCTTCATCCGGGCGAAAGAACCCCGTATTGGCAAATATTGACGGCCAGTTAAGCCATTCATG
CCAGTAGGCGCGCGGACGAAAGTAAACCCACTGGTGATACCATTCGCGAGCCTCCGGATGACGACCGTAG
TGATGAATCTCTCCTGGCGGGAACAGCAAAATATCACCCGGTCGGCAAACAAATTCTCGTCCCTGATTTT
TCACCACCCCCTGACCGCGAATGGTGAGATTGAGAATATAACCTTTCATTCCCAGCGGTCGGTCGATAAA
AAAATCGAGATAACCGTTGGCCTCAATCGGCGTTAAACCCGCCACCAGATGGGCATTAAACGAGTATCCC
GGCAGCAGGGGATCATTTTGCGCTTCAGCCATACTTTTCATACTCCCGCCATTCAGAGAAGAAACCAATT
GTCCATATTGCATCAGACATTGCCGTCACTGCGTCTTTTACTGGCTCTTCTCGCTAACCAAACCGGTAAC
CCCGCTTATTAAAAGCATTCTGTAACAAAGCGGGACCAAAGCCATGACAAAAACGCGTAACAAAAGTGTC
TATAATCACGGCAGAAAAGTCCACATTGATTATTTGCACGGCGTCACACTTTGCTATGCCATAGCATTTT
TATCCATAAGATTAGCGGATCCTACCTGACGCTTTTTATCGCAACTCTCTACTGTTTCTCCATACCCGTT
TTTTGGGCTAACAGGAGGAATTAACCATGGTTAGCAAAGGTGAAGAACTGTTTACCGGCGTTGTGCCGAT
TCTGGTGGAACTGGATGGTGATGTGAATGGCCATAAATTTAGCGTTCGTGGCGAAGGCGAAGGTGATGCG
ACCAACGGTAAACTGACCCTGAAATTTATTTGCACCACCGGTAAACTGCCGGTTCCGTGGCCGACCCTGG
TGACCACCCTGACCTATGGCGTTCAGTGCTTTAGCCGCTATCCGGATCATATGAAACGCCATGATTTCTT
TAAAAGCGCGATGCCGGAAGGCTATGTGCAGGAACGTACCATTAGCTTCAAAGATGATGGCACCTATAAA
ACCCGTGCGGAAGTTAAATTTGAAGGCGATACCCTGGTGAACCGCATTGAACTGAAAGGTATTGATTTTA
AAGAAGATGGCAACATTCTGGGTCATAAACTGGAATATAATTTCAACAGCCATAATGTGTATATTACCGC
CGATAAACAGAAAAATGGCATCAAAGCGAACTTTAAAATCCGTCACAACGTGGAAGATGGTAGCGTGCAG
CTGGCGGATCATTATCAGCAGAATACCCCGATTGGTGATGGCCCGGTGCTGCTGCCGGATAATCATTATC
TGAGCACCCAGAGCGTTCTGAGCAAAGATCCGAATGAAAAACGTGATCATATGGTGCTGCTGGAATTTGT
TACCGCCGCGGGCATTACCCACGGTATGGATGAACTGTATAAAGGCAGCCACCATCATCATCACCATTAA
AGCTCGAGATCTGCAGCTGGTACCATATGGGAATTCGAAGCTTGGCTGTTTTGGCGGATGAGAGAAGATT
TTCAGCCTGATACAGATTAAATCAGAACGCAGAAGCGGTCTGATAAAACAGAATTTGCCTGGCGGCAGTA
GCGCGGTGGTCCCACCTGACCCCATGCCGAACTCAGAAGTGAAACGCCGTAGCGCCGATGGTAGTGTGGG
GTCTCCCCATGCGAGAGTAGGGAACTGCCAGGCATCAAATAAAACGAAAGGCTCAGTCGAAAGACTGGGC
CTTTCGTTTTATCTGTTGTTTGTCGGTGAACGCTCTCCTGAGTAGGACAAATCCGCCGGGAGCGGATTTG
AACGTTGCGAAGCAACGGCCCGGAGGGTGGCGGGCAGGACGCCCGCCATAAACTGCCAGGCATCAAATTA
AGCAGAAGGCCATCCTGACGGATGGCCTTTTTGCGTTTCTACAAACTCTGTCGA
Features (pLannotate 1.2.2; 21 found; start..end, strand, type, name):
     72..129     +  CDS            TcR (fragment): tetracycline efflux protein; tet; confers resistance to tetracycline
    126..219     -  CDS            TcR (fragment): tetracycline efflux protein; tet; confers resistance to tetracycline
    279..322     +  CDS            lacI (fragment): lac repressor; lacI; The lac repressor binds to the lac operator to inhibit transcription in E. coli. This inhibition can be relieved by adding lactose or isopropyl-β-D-thiogalactopyranoside (IPTG).
    496..525     +  terminator     bacterial terminator (fragment): putative bacterial transcription terminator
    533..620     +  CDS            lacZα (fragment): LacZα fragment of β-galactosidase; lacZ fragment
    620..717     -  CDS            TcR (fragment): tetracycline efflux protein; tet; confers resistance to tetracycline
    895..936     +  CDS            S-Tag (fragment): affinity and epitope tag derived from pancreatic ribonuclease A
    966..983     +  CDS            SET1 (fragment): solubility-enhancement tag derived from T7 phage gene 10B
    991..1038    +  terminator     T7 terminator: transcription terminator for bacteriophage T7 RNA polymerase
   1209..2000    -  CDS            SmR: aminoglycoside adenylyltransferase (Murphy, 1985); aadA; confers resistance to spectinomycin and streptomycin
   2001..2092    -  promoter       AmpR promoter: bla
   2100..2153    -  rep_origin     RSF ori (fragment): Plasmids containing the RSF 1030 origin of replication can be propagated in E. coli cells that contain additional plasmids with compatible origins.
   2241..2786    -  rep_origin     p15A ori: Plasmids containing the medium-copy-number p15A origin of replication can be propagated in E. coli cells that contain a second plasmid with the ColE1 origin.
   2922..2952    -  CDS            rop (fragment): Rop protein, which maintains plasmids at low copy number; rop
   3074..3952    -  CDS            araC: L-arabinose regulatory protein; araC
   3979..4263    +  promoter       araBAD promoter: araBAD; promoter of the L-arabinose operon of E. coli; the araC regulatory gene is transcribed in the opposite direction (Guzman et al., 1995)
   4297..5013    +  CDS            oxGFP: oxGFP is a basic (constitutively fluorescent) green fluorescent protein published in 2015, derived from Aequorea victoria.
   5167..5282    +  ncRNA          5S rRNA: Accession: RF00001 - 5S ribosomal RNA
   5286..5372    +  terminator     rrnB T1 terminator: Escherichia coli rrnB; transcription terminator T1 from the E. coli rrnB gene
   5464..5491    +  terminator     rrnB T2 terminator: transcription terminator T2 from the E. coli rrnB gene
   5510..85      -  CDS            YPB2_ECOLX (fragment) (across the origin): Protein predicted: Swiss-Prot protein existence level 4. From Escherichia coli.
