[The description below was written by a language model from this plasmid's Addgene catalogue record and pLannotate feature annotations shown in this document.]
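Description:
pALS2-sfGFP WT is a bacterial expression plasmid of about 5.5 kb built on the pALS2 backbone and used as a fluorescence control in selections for Methanomethylophilus alvus pyrrolysyl-tRNA synthetase variants that encode non-canonical amino acids. It replicates in E. coli from a p15A origin, listed as low copy, which is compatible with ColE1-type plasmids and so allows co-maintenance with a second plasmid such as one carrying a synthetase or synthetase library. Selection is by spectinomycin, through an aadA (SmR) aminoglycoside adenylyltransferase gene driven by the AmpR (bla) promoter.

The plasmid carries two payloads. The first is wild-type superfolder GFP with a C-terminal His6 tag, cloned between NcoI and PstI sites downstream of the araBAD promoter. The divergently transcribed araC regulator is also present, making expression arabinose-inducible, and the rrnB T1 and T2 terminators follow the reporter. The automated annotation labels this reading frame oxGFP, which is best read as a closest-match call for a related GFP variant rather than a disagreement with the catalogue entry. The second payload is M. alvus Pyl-tRNA(6), recorded as expressed from the lpp promoter; neither the tRNA nor its promoter was picked up in the feature table, so their positions are not documented there.

Because the reporter is recorded as wild-type rather than an interrupted variant, it presumably fluoresces independently of tRNA-mediated suppression and so provides a benchmark for full-length expression in the selection system. The many short fragments annotated elsewhere (TcR, lacI, lacZα, S-Tag, rop, RSF ori) appear to be backbone remnants or spurious matches rather than functional elements.
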