Addgene plasmid #197575: pALS2-sfGFP WT
Purpose: Fluorescence control plasmid for selecting ncAA-encoding Methanomethylophilus alvus Pyl-RS mutants. Expresses sfGFP-WT and M. alvus Pyl-tRNA(6). p15a origin of replication
Depositing lab: Ryan Mehl. Depositing organization: Oregon State University. Publication: Generating Efficient Methanomethylophilus alvus Pyrrolysyl-tRNA Synthetases for Structurally Diverse Non-Canonical Amino Acids. Avila-Crump S, Hemshorn ML, Jones CM, Mbengi L, Meyer K, Griffis JA, Jana S, Petrina GE, Pagar VV, Karplus PA, Petersson EJ, Perona JJ, Mehl RA, Cooley RB. ACS Chem Biol. 2022 Dec 16;17(12):3458-3469. doi: 10.1021/acschembio.2c00639. Epub 2022 Nov 16. PubMed 36383641.
Backbone
  Vector backbone: pALS2
  Total vector size (bp): 5513
  Vector type: Bacterial Expression
Growth in bacteria
  Bacterial resistance: Spectinomycin, 50 μg/mL
  Growth temperature: 37°C
  Growth strain: DH5alpha
  Copy number: Low Copy
Gene/Insert 1
  Gene/Insert name: sfGFP WT
  Promoter: araC
  Tag / fusion protein: His6 (C terminal on insert)
  Cloning method: Restriction Enzyme; 5′ cloning site NcoI (not destroyed); 3′ cloning site PstI (not destroyed)
  Sequencing primers: 5′ ATGCCATAGCATTTTTATCC
Gene/Insert 2
  Gene/Insert name: M. alvus Pyl-tRNA (6)
  Species: Methanomethylophilus alvus
  Promoter: lpp
  Cloning method: Unknown
  Sequencing primers: 5′ cggtgcggactgttgtaactc
Terms and licenses: Academic/Nonprofit Terms; Industry Terms: Not Available to Industry
How to cite: pALS2-sfGFP WT was a gift from Ryan Mehl (Addgene plasmid # 197575 ; http://n2t.net/addgene:197575 ; RRID:Addgene_197575)
